>Addgene plasmid #101369 | pDD2026 | addgene full sequence | sequence record 194097 | Addgene NGS Result
GGTACCGAGCTCTTACGCGTGCTAGCCCGGGCTGCAGGAATTCGATAGGCAGCTGCGCCACGAAGCAGTC
ACGTCCCCAAGAGCAGCAGCTTGGTCCGGCTGACTTATAAACAGTGAGTAGCGCCCGCCCACTTGTTTCG
GGCGGCCCGTAAGGCACCCTTATCTTTGAAATGCTATAAGATGTGTGGGAAATAGTAATACCAGGTGTAC
ATGATTTGTGTTAAGGTGTGTGGTGGTTTTCGAAAAACATGGGTTATTGGCCGTTTCTGTTTCTCACGCC
CGGATGACGTCTCTGGACTTGCCTAGGTAGCATCCATGGCAACGCAAGGCCAGCAAACCCACTATCAAGC
TTGGCATTCCGGTACTGTTGGTAAAGCCACCATGGTGAAACGCGAAAAGAACGTGATCTACGGCCCAGAA
CCACTGCATCCACTGGAAGACCTCACCGCTGGTGAGATGCTCTTCCGAGCACTGCGTAAACATAGTCACC
TCCCTCAAGCGCTCGTGGACGTCGTGGGAGACGAGAGCCTCTCCTACAAAGAATTTTTCGAAGCTACTGT
GCTGTTGGCCCAAAGCCTCCATAATTGTGGGTACAAAATGAACGATGTGGTGAGCATTTGTGCTGAGAAT
AACACTCGCTTCTTTATTCCTGTAATCGCTGCTTGGTACATCGGCATGATTGTCGCCCCTGTGAATGAAT
CTTACATCCCAGATGAGCTGTGTAAGGTTATGGGTATTAGCAAACCTCAAATCGTCTTTACTACCAAAAA
CATCTTGAATAAGGTCTTGGAAGTCCAGTCTCGTACTAACTTCATCAAACGCATCATTATTCTGGATACC
GTCGAAAACATCCACGGCTGTGAGAGCCTCCCTAACTTCATCTCTCGTTACAGCGATGGTAATATCGCTA
ATTTCAAGCCCTTGCATTTTGATCCAGTCGAGCAAGTGGCCGCTATTTTGTGCTCCTCCGGCACCACTGG
TTTGCCTAAAGGTGTCATGCAGACTCACCAGAATATCTGTGTGCGTTTGATCCACGCTCTCGACCCTCGT
GTGGGTACTCAATTGATCCCTGGCGTGACTGTGCTGGTGTATCTGCCTTTCTTTCACGCCTTTGGTTTCT
CTATTACCCTGGGCTATTTCATGGTCGGCTTGCGTGTCATCATGTTTCGTCGCTTCGACCAAGAAGCCTT
CTTGAAGGCTATTCAAGACTACGAGGTGCGTTCCGTGATCAACGTCCCTTCAGTCATTTTGTTCCTGAGC
AAATCTCCTTTGGTTGACAAGTATGATCTGAGCAGCTTGCGTGAGCTGTGCTGTGGCGCTGCTCCTTTGG
CCAAAGAAGTGGCCGAGGTCGCTGCTAAGCGTCTGAACCTCCCTGGTATCCGCTGCGGTTTTGGTTTGAC
TGAGAGCACTTCTGCTAACATCCATAGCTTGCGAGACGAGTTTAAGTCTGGTAGCCTGGGTCGCGTGACT
CCTCTTATGGCTGCAAAGATCGCCGACCGTGAGACCGGCAAAGCACTGGGCCCAAATCAAGTCGGTGAAT
TGTGTATTAAGGGCCCTATGGTCTCTAAAGGCTACGTGAACAATGTGGAGGCCACTAAAGAAGCCATTGA
TGATGATGGCTGGCTCCATAGCGGCGACTTCGGTTACTATGATGAGGACGAACACTTCTATGTGGTCGAT
CGCTACAAAGAATTGATTAAGTACAAAGGCTCTCAAGTCGCACCAGCCGAACTGGAAGAAATTTTGCTGA
AGAACCCTTGTATCCGCGACGTGGCCGTCGTGGGTATCCCAGACTTGGAAGCTGGCGAGTTGCCTAGCGC
CTTTGTGGTGAAACAACCCGGCAAGGAGATCACTGCTAAGGAGGTCTACGACTATTTGGCCGAGCGCGTG
TCTCACACCAAATATCTGCGTGGCGGCGTCCGCTTCGTCGATTCTATTCCACGCAACGTTACCGGTAAGA
TCACTCGTAAAGAGTTGCTGAAGCAACTCCTCGAAAAAGCTGGCGGCTAGTAAAGTCTTCATGATTATCT
AGAGTCGGGGCGGCCGGCCGCTTCGAGCAGACATGATAAGATACATTGATGAGTTTGGACAAACCACAAC
TAGAATGCAGTGAAAAAAATGCTTTATTTGTGAAATTTGTGATGCTATTGCTTTATTTGTAACCATTATA
AGCTGCAATAAACAAGTTAACAACAACAATTGCATTCATTTTATGTTTCAGGTTCAGGGGGAGGTGTGGG
AGGTTTTTTAAAGCAAGTAAAACCTCTACAAATGTGGTAAAATCGATAAGGATCCGTCGACCGATGCCCT
TGAGAGCCTTCAACCCAGTCAGCTCCTTCCGGTGGGCGCGGGGCATGACTATCGTCGCCGCACTTATGAC
TGTCTTCTTTATCATGCAACTCGTAGGACAGGTGCCGGCAGCGCTCTTCCGCTTCCTCGCTCACTGACTC
GCTGCGCTCGGTCGTTCGGCTGCGGCGAGCGGTATCAGCTCACTCAAAGGCGGTAATACGGTTATCCACA
GAATCAGGGGATAACGCAGGAAAGAACATGTGAGCAAAAGGCCAGCAAAAGGCCAGGAACCGTAAAAAGG
CCGCGTTGCTGGCGTTTTTCCATAGGCTCCGCCCCCCTGACGAGCATCACAAAAATCGACGCTCAAGTCA
GAGGTGGCGAAACCCGACAGGACTATAAAGATACCAGGCGTTTCCCCCTGGAAGCTCCCTCGTGCGCTCT
CCTGTTCCGACCCTGCCGCTTACCGGATACCTGTCCGCCTTTCTCCCTTCGGGAAGCGTGGCGCTTTCTC
ATAGCTCACGCTGTAGGTATCTCAGTTCGGTGTAGGTCGTTCGCTCCAAGCTGGGCTGTGTGCACGAACC
CCCCGTTCAGCCCGACCGCTGCGCCTTATCCGGTAACTATCGTCTTGAGTCCAACCCGGTAAGACACGAC
TTATCGCCACTGGCAGCAGCCACTGGTAACAGGATTAGCAGAGCGAGGTATGTAGGCGGTGCTACAGAGT
TCTTGAAGTGGTGGCCTAACTACGGCTACACTAGAAGAACAGTATTTGGTATCTGCGCTCTGCTGAAGCC
AGTTACCTTCGGAAAAAGAGTTGGTAGCTCTTGATCCGGCAAACAAACCACCGCTGGTAGCGGTGGTTTT
TTTGTTTGCAAGCAGCAGATTACGCGCAGAAAAAAAGGATCTCAAGAAGATCCTTTGATCTTTTCTACGG
GGTCTGACGCTCAGTGGAACGAAAACTCACGTTAAGGGATTTTGGTCATGAGATTATCAAAAAGGATCTT
CACCTAGATCCTTTTAAATTAAAAATGAAGTTTTAAATCAATCTAAAGTATATATGAGTAAACTTGGTCT
GACAGTTACCAATGCTTAATCAGTGAGGCACCTATCTCAGCGATCTGTCTATTTCGTTCATCCATAGTTG
CCTGACTCCCCGTCGTGTAGATAACTACGATACGGGAGGGCTTACCATCTGGCCCCAGTGCTGCAATGAT
ACCGCGAGACCCACGCTCACCGGCTCCAGATTTATCAGCAATAAACCAGCCAGCCGGAAGGGCCGAGCGC
AGAAGTGGTCCTGCAACTTTATCCGCCTCCATCCAGTCTATTAATTGTTGCCGGGAAGCTAGAGTAAGTA
GTTCGCCAGTTAATAGTTTGCGCAACGTTGTTGCCATTGCTACAGGCATCGTGGTGTCACGCTCGTCGTT
TGGTATGGCTTCATTCAGCTCCGGTTCCCAACGATCAAGGCGAGTTACATGATCCCCCATGTTGTGCAAA
AAAGCGGTTAGCTCCTTCGGTCCTCCGATCGTTGTCAGAAGTAAGTTGGCCGCAGTGTTATCACTCATGG
TTATGGCAGCACTGCATAATTCTCTTACTGTCATGCCATCCGTAAGATGCTTTTCTGTGACTGGTGAGTA
CTCAACCAAGTCATTCTGAGAATAGTGTATGCGGCGACCGAGTTGCTCTTGCCCGGCGTCAATACGGGAT
AATACCGCGCCACATAGCAGAACTTTAAAAGTGCTCATCATTGGAAAACGTTCTTCGGGGCGAAAACTCT
CAAGGATCTTACCGCTGTTGAGATCCAGTTCGATGTAACCCACTCGTGCACCCAACTGATCTTCAGCATC
TTTTACTTTCACCAGCGTTTCTGGGTGAGCAAAAACAGGAAGGCAAAATGCCGCAAAAAAGGGAATAAGG
GCGACACGGAAATGTTGAATACTCATACTCTTCCTTTTTCAATATTATTGAAGCATTTATCAGGGTTATT
GTCTCATGAGCGGATACATATTTGAATGTATTTAGAAAAATAAACAAATAGGGGTTCCGCGCACATTTCC
CCGAAAAGTGCCACCTG
[124 nt withheld, positions 4358-4481]
C
[91 nt withheld, positions 4483-4573]
A
[49 nt withheld, positions 4575-4623]
CCTTTGACGTTGGAGTCCACGTTCTTT
[37 nt withheld, positions 4651-4687]
ACCCTATCTCGGTCTATTCTTTTGATTTATAAGGGATTTTGCCGATTTCGGCCTATTGGTTAAAAAATGA
GCTGATTTAACAAAAATTTAACGCGAATTTTAACAAAATATTAACGCTTACAATTTGCCATTCGCCATTC
AGGCTGCGCAACTGTTGGGAAGGGCGATCGGTGCGGGCCTCTTCGCTATTACGCCAGCCCAAGCTACCAT
GATAAGTAAGTAATATTAAGGTACGGGAGGTACTTGGAGCGGCCGCAATAAAATATCTTTATTTTCATTA
CATCTGTGTGTTGGTTTTTTGTGTGAATCGATAGTACTAACATACGCTCTCCATCAAAACAAAACGAAAC
AAAACAAACTAGCAAAATAGGCTGTCCCCAGTGCAAGTGCAGGTGCCAGAACATTTCTCTATCGATA
Features (pLannotate 1.2.2; 12 found; start..end, strand, type, name):
     26..47      +  misc_feature   MCS (fragment): pBluescript multiple cloning site
    382..2010    +  CDS            CBG68luc: green-emitting variant of click beetle luciferase human codon-optimized
   2067..2188    -  polyA_signal   SV40 poly(A) signal: SV40 polyadenylation signal
   2211..2279    -  CDS            large T antigen (fragment): large T antigen from SV40 (simian virus 40)
   2295..2427    +  CDS            TcR (fragment): tetracycline efflux protein; tet; confers resistance to tetracycline
   2607..3195    -  rep_origin     ori: high-copy-number ColE1/pMB1/pBR322/pUC origin of replication
   3366..4226    -  CDS            AmpR: β-lactamase; bla; confers resistance to ampicillin, carbenicillin, and related antibiotics
   4227..4331    -  promoter       AmpR promoter: bla
   4358..4786    +  rep_origin     f1 ori (sequence partly withheld): f1 bacteriophage origin of replication; arrow indicates direction of (+) strand synthesis
   4818..4885    -  CDS            lacZα (fragment): LacZα fragment of β-galactosidase; lacZ fragment
   4944..4992    +  polyA_signal   poly(A) signal: synthetic polyadenylation signal
   5006..5097    +  misc_feature   pause site: RNA polymerase II transcriptional pause signal from the human α2 globin gene
