[The description below was written by a language model from this plasmid's Addgene catalogue record and pLannotate feature annotations shown in this document.]
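Description:
pDD2026, also called pCBG68-LANApiΔTATA, is a promoter-reporter plasmid built on the promoterless Promega pCBG68 Basic luciferase backbone. It is a derivative of pCBG68-LANApi (pDD2002) in which the TATA box of LANApi, a promoter of the latency-associated nuclear antigen gene of Kaposi's sarcoma-associated herpesvirus (KSHV), has been mutated. The plasmid is propagated in E. coli through a high-copy ColE1/pUC-type origin and selected with ampicillin via the β-lactamase gene and its bla promoter. An f1 phage origin is also present, which allows single-stranded DNA production.

The reporter is CBG68luc, a human codon-optimized, green-emitting click beetle luciferase, followed by an SV40 polyadenylation signal. Upstream of the cloning region lie a synthetic poly(A) signal and an RNA polymerase II transcriptional pause site from the human α2 globin gene. These standard elements limit read-through transcription from the backbone, so that luciferase output reflects the activity of the inserted promoter. The viral promoter fragment itself is not annotated in the feature table. It presumably occupies the unannotated stretch between the residual multiple cloning site and the luciferase start, but its exact boundaries and the nature of the TATA mutation are not stated. The sequenced record is 5,104 nt, the same figure the catalogue lists for the backbone without insert, a discrepancy the record does not resolve. Short matches to large T antigen, TcR and lacZα appear to be backbone remnants rather than functional genes.

The construct is suited to transfection-based luciferase assays that compare it with the parental wild-type plasmid to measure how much the TATA box contributes to LANApi activity, in the context of quantitative analysis of the bidirectional vGPCR/lytic LANA promoter region of KSHV.
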