Addgene plasmid #101369: pDD2026
Purpose: Name: pCBG68-LANApiΔTATA. LANApi TATA box mutation in pCBG68-LANApi (pDD2002).
Depositing lab: Dirk Dittmer. Depositing organization: University of North Carolina at Chapel Hill. Publication: Quantitative analysis of the bidirectional viral G-protein-coupled receptor and lytic latency-associated nuclear antigen promoter of Kaposi's sarcoma-associated herpesvirus. Hilton IB, Dittmer DP. J Virol. 2012 Sep;86(18):9683-95. doi: 10.1128/JVI.00881-12. Epub 2012 Jun 27. PubMed 22740392.
Backbone
  Vector backbone: pCBG68 Basic
  Backbone manufacturer: Promega
  Backbone size w/o insert (bp): 5104
  Vector type: Luciferase
Growth in bacteria
  Bacterial resistance: Ampicillin, 100 μg/mL
  Growth temperature: 37°C
  Growth strain: DH5alpha
  Copy number: Unknown
Gene/Insert
  Gene/Insert name: LANApi TATA box mutation in pCBG68-LANApi (pDD2002).
  Species: KSHV (viral)
  Mutation: LANApi TATA box mutation in pCBG68-LANApi (pDD2002).
Terms and licenses: Academic/Nonprofit Terms; Industry Terms: Not Available to Industry
How to cite: pDD2026 was a gift from Dirk Dittmer (Addgene plasmid # 101369 ; http://n2t.net/addgene:101369 ; RRID:Addgene_101369)
